>Addgene plasmid #107273 | pX-EGFP-g1 | depositor full sequence | sequence record 205805 | pX-EGFP-g1 sequence 8509 bps
GAGGGCCTATTTCCCATGATTCCTTCATATTTGCATATACGATACAAGGCTGTTAGAGAGATAATTGGAA
TTAATTTGACTGTAAACACAAAGATATTAGTACAAAATACGTGACGTAGAAAGTAATAATTTCTTGGGTA
GTTTGCAGTTTTAAAATTATGTTTTAAAATGGACTATCATATGCTTACCGTAACTTGAAAGTATTTCGAT
TTCTTGGCTTTATATATCTTGTGGAAAGGACGAAACACCGGGGCACGGGCAGCTTGCCGGGTTTTAGAGC
TAGAAATAGCAAGTTAAAATAAGGCTAGTCCGTTATCAACTTGAAAAAGTGGCACCGAGTCGGTGCTTTT
TTGTTTTAGAGCTAGAAATAGCAAGTTAAAATAAGGCTAGTCCGTTTTTAGCGCGTGCGCCAATTCTGCA
GACAAATGGCTCTAGAGGTACCCGTTACATAACTTACGGTAAATGGCCCGCCTGGCTGACCGCCCAACGA
CCCCCGCCCATTGACGTCAATAGTAACGCCAATAGGGACTTTCCATTGACGTCAATGGGTGGAGTATTTA
CGGTAAACTGCCCACTTGGCAGTACATCAAGTGTATCATATGCCAAGTACGCCCCCTATTGACGTCAATG
ACGGTAAATGGCCCGCCTGGCATTGTGCCCAGTACATGACCTTATGGGACTTTCCTACTTGGCAGTACAT
CTACGTATTAGTCATCGCTATTACCATGGTCGAGGTGAGCCCCACGTTCTGCTTCACTCTCCCCATCTCC
CCCCCCTCCCCACCCCCAATTTTGTATTTATTTATTTTTTAATTATTTTGTGCAGCGATGGGGGCGGGGG
GGGGGGGGGGGCGCGCGCCAGGCGGGGCGGGGCGGGGCGAGGGGCGGGGCGGGGCGAGGCGGAGAGGTGC
GGCGGCAGCCAATCAGAGCGGCGCGCTCCGAAAGTTTCCTTTTATGGCGAGGCGGCGGCGGCGGCGGCCC
TATAAAAAGCGAAGCGCGCGGCGGGCGGGAGTCGCTGCGACGCTGCCTTCGCCCCGTGCCCCGCTCCGCC
GCCGCCTCGCGCCGCCCGCCCCGGCTCTGACTGACCGCGTTACTCCCACAGGTGAGCGGGCGGGACGGCC
CTTCTCCTCCGGGCTGTAATTAGCTGAGCAAGAGGTAAGGGTTTAAGGGATGGTTGGTTGGTGGGGTATT
AATGTTTAATTACCTGGAGCACCTGCCTGAAATCACTTTTTTTCAGGTTGGACCGGTGCCACCATGGACT
ATAAGGACCACGACGGAGACTACAAGGATCATGATATTGATTACAAAGACGATGACGATAAGATGGCCCC
AAAGAAGAAGCGGAAGGTCGGTATCCACGGAGTCCCAGCAGCCGACAAGAAGTACAGCATCGGCCTGGAC
ATCGGCACCAACTCTGTGGGCTGGGCCGTGATCACCGACGAGTACAAGGTGCCCAGCAAGAAATTCAAGG
TGCTGGGCAACACCGACCGGCACAGCATCAAGAAGAACCTGATCGGAGCCCTGCTGTTCGACAGCGGCGA
AACAGCCGAGGCCACCCGGCTGAAGAGAACCGCCAGAAGAAGATACACCAGACGGAAGAACCGGATCTGC
TATCTGCAAGAGATCTTCAGCAACGAGATGGCCAAGGTGGACGACAGCTTCTTCCACAGACTGGAAGAGT
CCTTCCTGGTGGAAGAGGATAAGAAGCACGAGCGGCACCCCATCTTCGGCAACATCGTGGACGAGGTGGC
CTACCACGAGAAGTACCCCACCATCTACCACCTGAGAAAGAAACTGGTGGACAGCACCGACAAGGCCGAC
CTGCGGCTGATCTATCTGGCCCTGGCCCACATGATCAAGTTCCGGGGCCACTTCCTGATCGAGGGCGACC
TGAACCCCGACAACAGCGACGTGGACAAGCTGTTCATCCAGCTGGTGCAGACCTACAACCAGCTGTTCGA
GGAAAACCCCATCAACGCCAGCGGCGTGGACGCCAAGGCCATCCTGTCTGCCAGACTGAGCAAGAGCAGA
CGGCTGGAAAATCTGATCGCCCAGCTGCCCGGCGAGAAGAAGAATGGCCTGTTCGGAAACCTGATTGCCC
TGAGCCTGGGCCTGACCCCCAACTTCAAGAGCAACTTCGACCTGGCCGAGGATGCCAAACTGCAGCTGAG
CAAGGACACCTACGACGACGACCTGGACAACCTGCTGGCCCAGATCGGCGACCAGTACGCCGACCTGTTT
CTGGCCGCCAAGAACCTGTCCGACGCCATCCTGCTGAGCGACATCCTGAGAGTGAACACCGAGATCACCA
AGGCCCCCCTGAGCGCCTCTATGATCAAGAGATACGACGAGCACCACCAGGACCTGACCCTGCTGAAAGC
TCTCGTGCGGCAGCAGCTGCCTGAGAAGTACAAAGAGATTTTCTTCGACCAGAGCAAGAACGGCTACGCC
GGCTACATTGACGGCGGAGCCAGCCAGGAAGAGTTCTACAAGTTCATCAAGCCCATCCTGGAAAAGATGG
ACGGCACCGAGGAACTGCTCGTGAAGCTGAACAGAGAGGACCTGCTGCGGAAGCAGCGGACCTTCGACAA
CGGCAGCATCCCCCACCAGATCCACCTGGGAGAGCTGCACGCCATTCTGCGGCGGCAGGAAGATTTTTAC
CCATTCCTGAAGGACAACCGGGAAAAGATCGAGAAGATCCTGACCTTCCGCATCCCCTACTACGTGGGCC
CTCTGGCCAGGGGAAACAGCAGATTCGCCTGGATGACCAGAAAGAGCGAGGAAACCATCACCCCCTGGAA
CTTCGAGGAAGTGGTGGACAAGGGCGCTTCCGCCCAGAGCTTCATCGAGCGGATGACCAACTTCGATAAG
AACCTGCCCAACGAGAAGGTGCTGCCCAAGCACAGCCTGCTGTACGAGTACTTCACCGTGTATAACGAGC
TGACCAAAGTGAAATACGTGACCGAGGGAATGAGAAAGCCCGCCTTCCTGAGCGGCGAGCAGAAAAAGGC
CATCGTGGACCTGCTGTTCAAGACCAACCGGAAAGTGACCGTGAAGCAGCTGAAAGAGGACTACTTCAAG
AAAATCGAGTGCTTCGACTCCGTGGAAATCTCCGGCGTGGAAGATCGGTTCAACGCCTCCCTGGGCACAT
ACCACGATCTGCTGAAAATTATCAAGGACAAGGACTTCCTGGACAATGAGGAAAACGAGGACATTCTGGA
AGATATCGTGCTGACCCTGACACTGTTTGAGGACAGAGAGATGATCGAGGAACGGCTGAAAACCTATGCC
CACCTGTTCGACGACAAAGTGATGAAGCAGCTGAAGCGGCGGAGATACACCGGCTGGGGCAGGCTGAGCC
GGAAGCTGATCAACGGCATCCGGGACAAGCAGTCCGGCAAGACAATCCTGGATTTCCTGAAGTCCGACGG
CTTCGCCAACAGAAACTTCATGCAGCTGATCCACGACGACAGCCTGACCTTTAAAGAGGACATCCAGAAA
GCCCAGGTGTCCGGCCAGGGCGATAGCCTGCACGAGCACATTGCCAATCTGGCCGGCAGCCCCGCCATTA
AGAAGGGCATCCTGCAGACAGTGAAGGTGGTGGACGAGCTCGTGAAAGTGATGGGCCGGCACAAGCCCGA
GAACATCGTGATCGAAATGGCCAGAGAGAACCAGACCACCCAGAAGGGACAGAAGAACAGCCGCGAGAGA
ATGAAGCGGATCGAAGAGGGCATCAAAGAGCTGGGCAGCCAGATCCTGAAAGAACACCCCGTGGAAAACA
CCCAGCTGCAGAACGAGAAGCTGTACCTGTACTACCTGCAGAATGGGCGGGATATGTACGTGGACCAGGA
ACTGGACATCAACCGGCTGTCCGACTACGATGTGGACCATATCGTGCCTCAGAGCTTTCTGAAGGACGAC
TCCATCGACAACAAGGTGCTGACCAGAAGCGACAAGAACCGGGGCAAGAGCGACAACGTGCCCTCCGAAG
AGGTCGTGAAGAAGATGAAGAACTACTGGCGGCAGCTGCTGAACGCCAAGCTGATTACCCAGAGAAAGTT
CGACAATCTGACCAAGGCCGAGAGAGGCGGCCTGAGCGAACTGGATAAGGCCGGCTTCATCAAGAGACAG
CTGGTGGAAACCCGGCAGATCACAAAGCACGTGGCACAGATCCTGGACTCCCGGATGAACACTAAGTACG
ACGAGAATGACAAGCTGATCCGGGAAGTGAAAGTGATCACCCTGAAGTCCAAGCTGGTGTCCGATTTCCG
GAAGGATTTCCAGTTTTACAAAGTGCGCGAGATCAACAACTACCACCACGCCCACGACGCCTACCTGAAC
GCCGTCGTGGGAACCGCCCTGATCAAAAAGTACCCTAAGCTGGAAAGCGAGTTCGTGTACGGCGACTACA
AGGTGTACGACGTGCGGAAGATGATCGCCAAGAGCGAGCAGGAAATCGGCAAGGCTACCGCCAAGTACTT
CTTCTACAGCAACATCATGAACTTTTTCAAGACCGAGATTACCCTGGCCAACGGCGAGATCCGGAAGCGG
CCTCTGATCGAGACAAACGGCGAAACCGGGGAGATCGTGTGGGATAAGGGCCGGGATTTTGCCACCGTGC
GGAAAGTGCTGAGCATGCCCCAAGTGAATATCGTGAAAAAGACCGAGGTGCAGACAGGCGGCTTCAGCAA
AGAGTCTATCCTGCCCAAGAGGAACAGCGATAAGCTGATCGCCAGAAAGAAGGACTGGGACCCTAAGAAG
TACGGCGGCTTCGACAGCCCCACCGTGGCCTATTCTGTGCTGGTGGTGGCCAAAGTGGAAAAGGGCAAGT
CCAAGAAACTGAAGAGTGTGAAAGAGCTGCTGGGGATCACCATCATGGAAAGAAGCAGCTTCGAGAAGAA
TCCCATCGACTTTCTGGAAGCCAAGGGCTACAAAGAAGTGAAAAAGGACCTGATCATCAAGCTGCCTAAG
TACTCCCTGTTCGAGCTGGAAAACGGCCGGAAGAGAATGCTGGCCTCTGCCGGCGAACTGCAGAAGGGAA
ACGAACTGGCCCTGCCCTCCAAATATGTGAACTTCCTGTACCTGGCCAGCCACTATGAGAAGCTGAAGGG
CTCCCCCGAGGATAATGAGCAGAAACAGCTGTTTGTGGAACAGCACAAGCACTACCTGGACGAGATCATC
GAGCAGATCAGCGAGTTCTCCAAGAGAGTGATCCTGGCCGACGCTAATCTGGACAAAGTGCTGTCCGCCT
ACAACAAGCACCGGGATAAGCCCATCAGAGAGCAGGCCGAGAATATCATCCACCTGTTTACCCTGACCAA
TCTGGGAGCCCCTGCCGCCTTCAAGTACTTTGACACCACCATCGACCGGAAGAGGTACACCAGCACCAAA
GAGGTGCTGGACGCCACCCTGATCCACCAGAGCATCACCGGCCTGTACGAGACACGGATCGACCTGTCTC
AGCTGGGAGGCGACAAAAGGCCGGCGGCCACGAAAAAGGCCGGCCAGGCAAAAAAGAAAAAGTAAGAATT
CCTAGAGCTCGCTGATCAGCCTCGACTGTGCCTTCTAGTTGCCAGCCATCTGTTGTTTGCCCCTCCCCCG
TGCCTTCCTTGACCCTGGAAGGTGCCACTCCCACTGTCCTTTCCTAATAAAATGAGGAAATTGCATCGCA
TTGTCTGAGTAGGTGTCATTCTATTCTGGGGGGTGGGGTGGGGCAGGACAGCAAGGGGGAGGATTGGGAA
GAGAATAGCAGGCATGCTGGGGAGCGGCCGCAGGAACCCCTAGTGATGGAGTTGGCCACTCCCTCTCTGC
GCGCTCGCTCGCTCACTGAGGCCGGGCGACCAAAGGTCGCCCGACGCCCGGGCTTTGCCCGGGCGGCCTC
AGTGAGCGAGCGAGCGCGCAGCTGCCTGCAGGGGCGCCTGATGCGGTATTTTCTCCTTACGCATCTGTGC
GGTATTTCACACCGCATA
[95 nt withheld, positions 5969-6063]
T
[46 nt withheld, positions 6065-6110]
C
[141 nt withheld, positions 6112-6252]
CCTTTGACGTTGGAGTCCACGTTCTTT
[37 nt withheld, positions 6280-6316]
ACTCTATCTCGGGCTATTCTTTTGATTTATAAGGGATTTTGCCGATTTCGGTCTATTGGTTAAAAAATGA
GCTGATTTAACAAAAATTTAACGCGAATTTTAACAAAATATTAACGTTTACAATTTTATGGTGCACTCTC
AGTACAATCTGCTCTGATGCCGCATAGTTAAGCCAGCCCCGACACCCGCCAACACCCGCTGACGCGCCCT
GACGGGCTTGTCTGCTCCCGGCATCCGCTTACAGACAAGCTGTGACCGTCTCCGGGAGCTGCATGTGTCA
GAGGTTTTCACCGTCATCACCGAAACGCGCGAGACGAAAGGGCCTCGTGATACGCCTATTTTTATAGGTT
AATGTCATGATAATAATGGTTTCTTAGACGTCAGGTGGCACTTTTCGGGGAAATGTGCGCGGAACCCCTA
TTTGTTTATTTTTCTAAATACATTCAAATATGTATCCGCTCATGAGACAATAACCCTGATAAATGCTTCA
ATAATATTGAAAAAGGAAGAGTATGAGTATTCAACATTTCCGTGTCGCCCTTATTCCCTTTTTTGCGGCA
TTTTGCCTTCCTGTTTTTGCTCACCCAGAAACGCTGGTGAAAGTAAAAGATGCTGAAGATCAGTTGGGTG
CACGAGTGGGTTACATCGAACTGGATCTCAACAGCGGTAAGATCCTTGAGAGTTTTCGCCCCGAAGAACG
TTTTCCAATGATGAGCACTTTTAAAGTTCTGCTATGTGGCGCGGTATTATCCCGTATTGACGCCGGGCAA
GAGCAACTCGGTCGCCGCATACACTATTCTCAGAATGACTTGGTTGAGTACTCACCAGTCACAGAAAAGC
ATCTTACGGATGGCATGACAGTAAGAGAATTATGCAGTGCTGCCATAACCATGAGTGATAACACTGCGGC
CAACTTACTTCTGACAACGATCGGAGGACCGAAGGAGCTAACCGCTTTTTTGCACAACATGGGGGATCAT
GTAACTCGCCTTGATCGTTGGGAACCGGAGCTGAATGAAGCCATACCAAACGACGAGCGTGACACCACGA
TGCCTGTAGCAATGGCAACAACGTTGCGCAAACTATTAACTGGCGAACTACTTACTCTAGCTTCCCGGCA
ACAATTAATAGACTGGATGGAGGCGGATAAAGTTGCAGGACCACTTCTGCGCTCGGCCCTTCCGGCTGGC
TGGTTTATTGCTGATAAATCTGGAGCCGGTGAGCGTGGAAGCCGCGGTATCATTGCAGCACTGGGGCCAG
ATGGTAAGCCCTCCCGTATCGTAGTTATCTACACGACGGGGAGTCAGGCAACTATGGATGAACGAAATAG
ACAGATCGCTGAGATAGGTGCCTCACTGATTAAGCATTGGTAACTGTCAGACCAAGTTTACTCATATATA
CTTTAGATTGATTTAAAACTTCATTTTTAATTTAAAAGGATCTAGGTGAAGATCCTTTTTGATAATCTCA
TGACCAAAATCCCTTAACGTGAGTTTTCGTTCCACTGAGCGTCAGACCCCGTAGAAAAGATCAAAGGATC
TTCTTGAGATCCTTTTTTTCTGCGCGTAATCTGCTGCTTGCAAACAAAAAAACCACCGCTACCAGCGGTG
GTTTGTTTGCCGGATCAAGAGCTACCAACTCTTTTTCCGAAGGTAACTGGCTTCAGCAGAGCGCAGATAC
CAAATACTGTTCTTCTAGTGTAGCCGTAGTTAGGCCACCACTTCAAGAACTCTGTAGCACCGCCTACATA
CCTCGCTCTGCTAATCCTGTTACCAGTGGCTGCTGCCAGTGGCGATAAGTCGTGTCTTACCGGGTTGGAC
TCAAGACGATAGTTACCGGATAAGGCGCAGCGGTCGGGCTGAACGGGGGGTTCGTGCACACAGCCCAGCT
TGGAGCGAACGACCTACACCGAACTGAGATACCTACAGCGTGAGCTATGAGAAAGCGCCACGCTTCCCGA
AGGGAGAAAGGCGGACAGGTATCCGGTAAGCGGCAGGGTCGGAACAGGAGAGCGCACGAGGGAGCTTCCA
GGGGGAAACGCCTGGTATCTTTATAGTCCTGTCGGGTTTCGCCACCTCTGACTTGAGCGTCGATTTTTGT
GATGCTCGTCAGGGGGGCGGAGCCTATGGAAAAACGCCAGCAACGCGGCCTTTTTACGGTTCCTGGCCTT
TTGCTGGCCTTTTGCTCACATGT
Features (pLannotate 1.2.2; 19 found; start..end, strand, type, name):
      1..241     +  promoter       U6 promoter: RNA polymerase III promoter for human U6 snRNA
    251..270     -  CDS            VN155(I152L) (fragment): improved N-terminal fragment of mVenus for use in bimolecular fluorescence complementation (BiFC) (Kodama and Hu, 2010)
    271..346     +  misc_RNA       gRNA scaffold: guide RNA scaffold for the Streptococcus pyogenes CRISPR/Cas9 system
    353..396     +  misc_RNA       gRNA scaffold (fragment): guide RNA scaffold for the Streptococcus pyogenes CRISPR/Cas9 system
    443..728     +  enhancer       CMV enhancer: human cytomegalovirus immediate early enhancer; contains an 18-bp deletion relative to the standard CMV enhancer
    730..1007    +  promoter       chicken β-actin promoter: No description available
   1008..1236    +  intron         hybrid intron: hybrid between chicken β-actin (CBA) and minute virus of mice (MMV) introns (Gray et al., 2011)
   1374..2975    +  CDS            Cas9(N): N-terminal portion of Streptococcus pyogenes Cas9 (Zetsche et al., 2015)
   2976..5474    +  CDS            Cas9(C): C-terminal portion of Streptococcus pyogenes Cas9 (Zetsche et al., 2015)
   5475..5522    +  CDS            nucleoplasmin NLS: bipartite nuclear localization signal from nucleoplasmin
   5556..5667    +  polyA_signal   bGH poly(A) signal: bovine growth hormone polyadenylation signal
   5772..5912    +  repeat_region  AAV2 ITR: inverted terminal repeat of adeno-associated virus serotype 2 inverted
   5917..5968    -  misc_feature   bom (fragment): basis of mobility region from pBR322
   5987..6442    +  rep_origin     f1 ori (sequence partly withheld): f1 bacteriophage origin of replication; arrow indicates direction of (+) strand synthesis
   6443..6492    -  misc_feature   bom (fragment): basis of mobility region from pBR322
   6594..6629    -  CDS            rop (fragment): Rop protein, which maintains plasmids at low copy number; rop
   6724..6828    +  promoter       AmpR promoter: bla
   6829..7689    +  CDS            AmpR: β-lactamase; bla; confers resistance to ampicillin, carbenicillin, and related antibiotics
   7860..8448    +  rep_origin     ori: high-copy-number ColE1/pMB1/pBR322/pUC origin of replication
