[The description below was written by a language model from this plasmid's Addgene catalogue record and pLannotate feature annotations shown in this document.]
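Description:
pX-EGFP-g1 (also called pX-ps1) is an all-in-one mammalian CRISPR/Cas9 expression plasmid built on the pX330 backbone. It is propagated in E. coli as a high-copy plasmid through a ColE1/pUC-type origin and selected with ampicillin via the β-lactamase gene and its own promoter. An f1 phage origin is also present, along with a single AAV2 inverted terminal repeat downstream of the Cas9 cassette. With only one ITR annotated, the record does not support use as an AAV packaging vector.

The payload consists of two expression units. The first is a human U6 RNA polymerase III promoter driving a single guide RNA. A 20-nt spacer targeting EGFP (GFP sgRNA-1, or ps1) was inserted between the BbsI sites of pX330, which were destroyed in the process, and it is fused to the Streptococcus pyogenes gRNA scaffold. The short reverse-strand "VN155/mVenus fragment" annotation between the promoter and the scaffold is simply this spacer, which matches GFP-family coding sequence. A second partial scaffold annotation follows the first.

The second unit uses a CMV enhancer, chicken β-actin promoter and hybrid intron to express S. pyogenes Cas9. The Cas9 gene is annotated as contiguous N- and C-terminal portions that together form the full-length gene, with a C-terminal nucleoplasmin nuclear localization signal and a bGH polyadenylation signal.

Transfection into mammalian cells delivers both nuclease and guide to cleave EGFP sequences. The associated work concerns microhomology-assisted scarless genome editing in human iPSCs, although the record does not detail the exact role of this guide in that scheme.
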