Addgene plasmid #107273: pX-EGFP-g1
Purpose: eGFP sgRNA-1 and Cas9 expression vector (aka. pX-ps1)
Depositing lab: Knut Woltjen. Publication: Microhomology-assisted scarless genome editing in human iPSCs. Kim SI, Matsumoto T, Kagawa H, Nakamura M, Hirohata R, Ueno A, Ohishi M, Sakuma T, Soga T, Yamamoto T, Woltjen K. Nat Commun. 2018 Mar 5;9(1):939. doi: 10.1038/s41467-018-03044-y. PubMed 29507284.
Backbone
  Vector backbone: pX330
  Vector type: Mammalian Expression, CRISPR
Growth in bacteria
  Bacterial resistance: Ampicillin, 100 μg/mL
  Growth temperature: 37°C
  Growth strain: DH5alpha
  Copy number: High Copy
Gene/Insert
  Gene/Insert name: GFP sgRNA-1 (alt name: ps1 sgRNA)
  gRNA/shRNA sequence: GGGCACGGGCAGCTTGCCGG
  Promoter: U6
  Cloning method: Restriction Enzyme; 5′ cloning site BbsI (destroyed during cloning); 3′ cloning site BbsI (destroyed during cloning)
  Sequencing primers: 5′ GAGGGCCTATTTCCCATGATTCC
Terms and licenses: Academic/Nonprofit Terms; Industry Terms: Not Available to Industry
How to cite: pX-EGFP-g1 was a gift from Knut Woltjen (Addgene plasmid # 107273 ; http://n2t.net/addgene:107273 ; RRID:Addgene_107273)
