>Addgene plasmid #107273 | pX-EGFP-g1 | addgene partial sequence | sequence record 205804 | Addgene Partial NGS Result
GTTGGACCGGTGCCACCATGGACTATAAGGACCACGACGGAGACTACAAGGATCATGATATTGATTACAA
AGACGATGACGATAAGATGGCCCCAAAGAAGAAGCGGAAGGTCGGTATCCACGGAGTCCCAGCAGCCGAC
AAGAAGTACAGCATCGGCCTGGACATCGGCACCAACTCTGTGGGCTGGGCCGTGATCACCGACGAGTACA
AGGTGCCCAGCAAGAAATTCAAGGTGCTGGGCAACACCGACCGGCACAGCATCAAGAAGAACCTGATCGG
AGCCCTGCTGTTCGACAGCGGCGAAACAGCCGAGGCCACCCGGCTGAAGAGAACCGCCAGAAGAAGATAC
ACCAGACGGAAGAACCGGATCTGCTATCTGCAAGAGATCTTCAGCAACGAGATGGCCAAGGTGGACGACA
GCTTCTTCCACAGACTGGAAGAGTCCTTCCTGGTGGAAGAGGATAAGAAGCACGAGCGGCACCCCATCTT
CGGCAACATCGTGGACGAGGTGGCCTACCACGAGAAGTACCCCACCATCTACCACCTGAGAAAGAAACTG
GTGGACAGCACCGACAAGGCCGACCTGCGGCTGATCTATCTGGCCCTGGCCCACATGATCAAGTTCCGGG
GCCACTTCCTGATCGAGGGCGACCTGAACCCCGACAACAGCGACGTGGACAAGCTGTTCATCCAGCTGGT
GCAGACCTACAACCAGCTGTTCGAGGAAAACCCCATCAACGCCAGCGGCGTGGACGCCAAGGCCATCCTG
TCTGCCAGACTGAGCAAGAGCAGACGGCTGGAAAATCTGATCGCCCAGCTGCCCGGCGAGAAGAAGAATG
GCCTGTTCGGAAACCTGATTGCCCTGAGCCTGGGCCTGACCCCCAACTTCAAGAGCAACTTCGACCTGGC
CGAGGATGCCAAACTGCAGCTGAGCAAGGACACCTACGACGACGACCTGGACAACCTGCTGGCCCAGATC
GGCGACCAGTACGCCGACCTGTTTCTGGCCGCCAAGAACCTGTCCGACGCCATCCTGCTGAGCGACATCC
TGAGAGTGAACACCGAGATCACCAAGGCCCCCCTGAGCGCCTCTATGATCAAGAGATACGACGAGCACCA
CCAGGACCTGACCCTGCTGAAAGCTCTCGTGCGGCAGCAGCTGCCTGAGAAGTACAAAGAGATTTTCTTC
GACCAGAGCAAGAACGGCTACGCCGGCTACATTGACGGCGGAGCCAGCCAGGAAGAGTTCTACAAGTTCA
TCAAGCCCATCCTGGAAAAGATGGACGGCACCGAGGAACTGCTCGTGAAGCTGAACAGAGAGGACCTGCT
GCGGAAGCAGCGGACCTTCGACAACGGCAGCATCCCCCACCAGATCCACCTGGGAGAGCTGCACGCCATT
CTGCGGCGGCAGGAAGATTTTTACCCATTCCTGAAGGACAACCGGGAAAAGATCGAGAAGATCCTGACCT
TCCGCATCCCCTACTACGTGGGCCCTCTGGCCAGGGGAAACAGCAGATTCGCCTGGATGACCAGAAAGAG
CGAGGAAACCATCACCCCCTGGAACTTCGAGGAAGTGGTGGACAAGGGCGCTTCCGCCCAGAGCTTCATC
GAGCGGATGACCAACTTCGATAAGAACCTGCCCAACGAGAAGGTGCTGCCCAAGCACAGCCTGCTGTACG
AGTACTTCACCGTGTATAACGAGCTGACCAAAGTGAAATACGTGACCGAGGGAATGAGAAAGCCCGCCTT
CCTGAGCGGCGAGCAGAAAAAGGCCATCGTGGACCTGCTGTTCAAGACCAACCGGAAAGTGACCGTGAAG
CAGCTGAAAGAGGACTACTTCAAGAAAATCGAGTGCTTCGACTCCGTGGAAATCTCCGGCGTGGAAGATC
GGTTCAACGCCTCCCTGGGCACATACCACGATCTGCTGAAAATTATCAAGGACAAGGACTTCCTGGACAA
TGAGGAAAACGAGGACATTCTGGAAGATATCGTGCTGACCCTGACACTGTTTGAGGACAGAGAGATGATC
GAGGAACGGCTGAAAACCTATGCCCACCTGTTCGACGACAAAGTGATGAAGCAGCTGAAGCGGCGGAGAT
ACACCGGCTGGGGCAGGCTGAGCCGGAAGCTGATCAACGGCATCCGGGACAAGCAGTCCGGCAAGACAAT
CCTGGATTTCCTGAAGTCCGACGGCTTCGCCAACAGAAACTTCATGCAGCTGATCCACGACGACAGCCTG
ACCTTTAAAGAGGACATCCAGAAAGCCCAGGTGTCCGGCCAGGGCGATAGCCTGCACGAGCACATTGCCA
ATCTGGCCGGCAGCCCCGCCATTAAGAAGGGCATCCTGCAGACAGTGAAGGTGGTGGACGAGCTCGTGAA
AGTGATGGGCCGGCACAAGCCCGAGAACATCGTGATCGAAATGGCCAGAGAGAACCAGACCACCCAGAAG
GGACAGAAGAACAGCCGCGAGAGAATGAAGCGGATCGAAGAGGGCATCAAAGAGCTGGGCAGCCAGATCC
TGAAAGAACACCCCGTGGAAAACACCCAGCTGCAGAACGAGAAGCTGTACCTGTACTACCTGCAGAATGG
GCGGGATATGTACGTGGACCAGGAACTGGACATCAACCGGCTGTCCGACTACGATGTGGACCATATCGTG
CCTCAGAGCTTTCTGAAGGACGACTCCATCGACAACAAGGTGCTGACCAGAAGCGACAAGAACCGGGGCA
AGAGCGACAACGTGCCCTCCGAAGAGGTCGTGAAGAAGATGAAGAACTACTGGCGGCAGCTGCTGAACGC
CAAGCTGATTACCCAGAGAAAGTTCGACAATCTGACCAAGGCCGAGAGAGGCGGCCTGAGCGAACTGGAT
AAGGCCGGCTTCATCAAGAGACAGCTGGTGGAAACCCGGCAGATCACAAAGCACGTGGCACAGATCCTGG
ACTCCCGGATGAACACTAAGTACGACGAGAATGACAAGCTGATCCGGGAAGTGAAAGTGATCACCCTGAA
GTCCAAGCTGGTGTCCGATTTCCGGAAGGATTTCCAGTTTTACAAAGTGCGCGAGATCAACAACTACCAC
CACGCCCACGACGCCTACCTGAACGCCGTCGTGGGAACCGCCCTGATCAAAAAGTACCCTAAGCTGGAAA
GCGAGTTCGTGTACGGCGACTACAAGGTGTACGACGTGCGGAAGATGATCGCCAAGAGCGAGCAGGAAAT
CGGCAAGGCTACCGCCAAGTACTTCTTCTACAGCAACATCATGAACTTTTTCAAGACCGAGATTACCCTG
GCCAACGGCGAGATCCGGAAGCGGCCTCTGATCGAGACAAACGGCGAAACCGGGGAGATCGTGTGGGATA
AGGGCCGGGATTTTGCCACCGTGCGGAAAGTGCTGAGCATGCCCCAAGTGAATATCGTGAAAAAGACCGA
GGTGCAGACAGGCGGCTTCAGCAAAGAGTCTATCCTGCCCAAGAGGAACAGCGATAAGCTGATCGCCAGA
AAGAAGGACTGGGACCCTAAGAAGTACGGCGGCTTCGACAGCCCCACCGTGGCCTATTCTGTGCTGGTGG
TGGCCAAAGTGGAAAAGGGCAAGTCCAAGAAACTGAAGAGTGTGAAAGAGCTGCTGGGGATCACCATCAT
GGAAAGAAGCAGCTTCGAGAAGAATCCCATCGACTTTCTGGAAGCCAAGGGCTACAAAGAAGTGAAAAAG
GACCTGATCATCAAGCTGCCTAAGTACTCCCTGTTCGAGCTGGAAAACGGCCGGAAGAGAATGCTGGCCT
CTGCCGGCGAACTGCAGAAGGGAAACGAACTGGCCCTGCCCTCCAAATATGTGAACTTCCTGTACCTGGC
CAGCCACTATGAGAAGCTGAAGGGCTCCCCCGAGGATAATGAGCAGAAACAGCTGTTTGTGGAACAGCAC
AAGCACTACCTGGACGAGATCATCGAGCAGATCAGCGAGTTCTCCAAGAGAGTGATCCTGGCCGACGCTA
ATCTGGACAAAGTGCTGTCCGCCTACAACAAGCACCGGGATAAGCCCATCAGAGAGCAGGCCGAGAATAT
CATCCACCTGTTTACCCTGACCAATCTGGGAGCCCCTGCCGCCTTCAAGTACTTTGACACCACCATCGAC
CGGAAGAGGTACACCAGCACCAAAGAGGTGCTGGACGCCACCCTGATCCACCAGAGCATCACCGGCCTGT
ACGAGACACGGATCGACCTGTCTCAGCTGGGAGGCGACAAAAGGCCGGCGGCCACGAAAAAGGCCGGCCA
GGCAAAAAAGAAAAAGTAAGAATTCCTAGAGCTCGCTGATCAGCCTCGACTGTGCCTTCTAGTTGCCAGC
CATCTGTTGTTTGCCCCTCCCCCGTGCCTTCCTTGACCCTGGAAGGTGCCACTCCCACTGTCCTTTCCTA
ATAAAATGAGGAAATTGCATCGCATTGTCTGAGTAGGTGTCATTCTATTCTGGGGGGTGGGGTGGGGCAG
GACAGCAAGGGGGAGGATTGGGAAGAGAATAGCAGGCATGCTGGGGAGCGGCCGCAGGAACCCCTAGTGA
TGGAGTTGGCCACTCCCTCTCTGCGCGCTCGCTCGCTCACTGAGGCCGGGCGACCAAAGGTCGCCCGACG
CCCGGGCTTTGCCCGGGCGGCCTCAGTGAGCGAGCGAGCGCGCAGCTGCCTGCAGGGGCGCCTGATGCGG
TATTTTCTCCTTACGCATCTGTGCGGTATTTCACACCGCATA
[95 nt withheld, positions 4733-4827]
T
[46 nt withheld, positions 4829-4874]
C
[141 nt withheld, positions 4876-5016]
CCTTTGACGTTGGAGTCCACGTTCTTT
[37 nt withheld, positions 5044-5080]
ACTCTATCTCGGGCTATTCTTTTGATTTATAAGGGATTTTGCCGATTTCGGTCTATTGGTTAAAAAATGA
GCTGATTTAACAAAAATTTAACGCGAATTTTAACAAAATATTAACGTTTACAATTTTATGGTGCACTCTC
AGTACAATCTGCTCTGATGCCGCATAGTTAAGCCAGCCCCGACACCCGCCAACACCCGCTGACGCGCCCT
GACGGGCTTGTCTGCTCCCGGCATCCGCTTACAGACAAGCTGTGACCGTCTCCGGGAGCTGCATGTGTCA
GAGGTTTTCACCGTCATCACCGAAACGCGCGAGACGAAAGGGCCTCGTGATACGCCTATTTTTATAGGTT
AATGTCATGATAATAATGGTTTCTTAGACGTCAGGTGGCACTTTTCGGGGAAATGTGCGCGGAACCCCTA
TTTGTTTATTTTTCTAAATACATTCAAATATGTATCCGCTCATGAGACAATAACCCTGATAAATGCTTCA
ATAATATTGAAAAAGGAAGAGTATGAGTATTCAACATTTCCGTGTCGCCCTTATTCCCTTTTTTGCGGCA
TTTTGCCTTCCTGTTTTTGCTCACCCAGAAACGCTGGTGAAAGTAAAAGATGCTGAAGATCAGTTGGGTG
CACGAGTGGGTTACATCGAACTGGATCTCAACAGCGGTAAGATCCTTGAGAGTTTTCGCCCCGAAGAACG
TTTTCCAATGATGAGCACTTTTAAAGTTCTGCTATGTGGCGCGGTATTATCCCGTATTGACGCCGGGCAA
GAGCAACTCGGTCGCCGCATACACTATTCTCAGAATGACTTGGTTGAGTACTCACCAGTCACAGAAAAGC
ATCTTACGGATGGCATGACAGTAAGAGAATTATGCAGTGCTGCCATAACCATGAGTGATAACACTGCGGC
CAACTTACTTCTGACAACGATCGGAGGACCGAAGGAGCTAACCGCTTTTTTGCACAACATGGGGGATCAT
GTAACTCGCCTTGATCGTTGGGAACCGGAGCTGAATGAAGCCATACCAAACGACGAGCGTGACACCACGA
TGCCTGTAGCAATGGCAACAACGTTGCGCAAACTATTAACTGGCGAACTACTTACTCTAGCTTCCCGGCA
ACAATTAATAGACTGGATGGAGGCGGATAAAGTTGCAGGACCACTTCTGCGCTCGGCCCTTCCGGCTGGC
TGGTTTATTGCTGATAAATCTGGAGCCGGTGAGCGTGGAAGCCGCGGTATCATTGCAGCACTGGGGCCAG
ATGGTAAGCCCTCCCGTATCGTAGTTATCTACACGACGGGGAGTCAGGCAACTATGGATGAACGAAATAG
ACAGATCGCTGAGATAGGTGCCTCACTGATTAAGCATTGGTAACTGTCAGACCAAGTTTACTCATATATA
CTTTAGATTGATTTAAAACTTCATTTTTAATTTAAAAGGATCTAGGTGAAGATCCTTTTTGATAATCTCA
TGACCAAAATCCCTTAACGTGAGTTTTCGTTCCACTGAGCGTCAGACCCCGTAGAAAAGATCAAAGGATC
TTCTTGAGATCCTTTTTTTCTGCGCGTAATCTGCTGCTTGCAAACAAAAAAACCACCGCTACCAGCGGTG
GTTTGTTTGCCGGATCAAGAGCTACCAACTCTTTTTCCGAAGGTAACTGGCTTCAGCAGAGCGCAGATAC
CAAATACTGTTCTTCTAGTGTAGCCGTAGTTAGGCCACCACTTCAAGAACTCTGTAGCACCGCCTACATA
CCTCGCTCTGCTAATCCTGTTACCAGTGGCTGCTGCCAGTGGCGATAAGTCGTGTCTTACCGGGTTGGAC
TCAAGACGATAGTTACCGGATAAGGCGCAGCGGTCGGGCTGAACGGGGGGTTCGTGCACACAGCCCAGCT
TGGAGCGAACGACCTACACCGAACTGAGATACCTACAGCGTGAGCTATGAGAAAGCGCCACGCTTCCCGA
AGGGAGAAAGGCGGACAGGTATCCGGTAAGCGGCAGGGTCGGAACAGGAGAGCGCACGAGGGAGCTTCCA
GGGGGAAACGCCTGGTATCTTTATAGTCCTGTCGGGTTTCGCCACCTCTGACTTGAGCGTCGATTTTTGT
GATGCTCGTCAGGGGGGCGGAGCCTATGGAAAAACGCCAGCAACGCGGCCTTTTTACGGTTCCTGGCCTT
TTGCTGGCCTTTTGCTCACATGTGAGGGCCTATTTCCCATGATTCCTTCATATTTGCATATACGATACAA
GGCTGTTAGAGAGATAATTGGAATTAATTTGACTGTAAACACAAAGATATTAGTACAAAATACGTGACGT
AGAAAGTAATAATTTCTTGGGTAGTTTGCAGTTTTAAAATTATGTTTTAAAATGGACTATCATATGCTTA
CCGTAACTTGAAAGTATTTCGATTTCTTGGCTTTATATATCTTGTGGAAAGGACGAAACACCGGGGCACG
GGCAGCTTGCCGGGTTTTAGAGCTAGAAATAGCAAGTTAAAATAAGGCTAGTCCGTTATCAACTTGAAAA
AGTGGCACCGAGTCGGTGCTTTTTTGTTTTAGAGCTAGAAATAGCAAGTTAAAATAAGGCTAGTCCGTTT
TTAGCGCGTGCGCCAATTCTGCAGACAAATGGCTCTAGAGGTACC
